Addgene plasmid #179160: pCAG-mPpp3cc-FLAG-6XHIS
Purpose: Expression vector of mouse protein phosphatase 3, catalytic subunit, gamma isoform (Ppp3cc) tagged with FLAG and 6X HIS at C-terminus, CAG promoter, rabbit globin poly(A) signal.
Depositing lab: Masahito Ikawa. Publication: Sperm calcineurin inhibition prevents mouse fertility with implications for male contraceptive. Miyata H, Satouh Y, Mashiko D, Muto M, Nozawa K, Shiba K, Fujihara Y, Isotani A, Inaba K, Ikawa M. Science. 2015 Oct 23;350(6259):442-5. doi: 10.1126/science.aad0836. Epub 2015 Oct 1. PubMed 26429887.
Backbone
  Vector backbone: pCAG1.1
  Backbone size w/o insert (bp): 5160
  Total vector size (bp): 6770
  Modifications to backbone: pCAGGS was used as an original vector.
  Vector type: Mammalian Expression
Growth in bacteria
  Bacterial resistance: Ampicillin, 100 μg/mL
  Growth temperature: 37°C
  Growth strain: DH5alpha
  Copy number: High Copy
Gene/Insert
  Gene/Insert name: protein phosphatase 3, catalytic subunit, gamma isoform (alt name: Ppp3cc)
  Species: M. musculus (mouse)
  Insert size (bp): 1610
  Entrez Gene: Ppp3cc (a.k.a. Calnc, PP2BA gamma)
  Tag / fusion protein: FLAG (C terminal on insert); 6XHIS (C terminal on insert)
  Cloning method: Restriction Enzyme; 5′ cloning site EcoRI (not destroyed); 3′ cloning site XhoI (not destroyed)
  Sequencing primers: 5′ GCCTTCTTCTTTTTCCTACAGC; 3′ GCCACACCAGCCACCACCTTCTG
Terms and licenses: Academic/Nonprofit Terms; Industry Terms: Not Available to Industry
How to cite: pCAG-mPpp3cc-FLAG-6XHIS was a gift from Masahito Ikawa (Addgene plasmid # 179160 ; http://n2t.net/addgene:179160 ; RRID:Addgene_179160)
