[The description below was written by a language model from this plasmid's Addgene catalogue record and pLannotate feature annotations shown in this document.]
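Description:
pCAG-mPpp3cc-FLAG-6XHIS is a mammalian expression plasmid of about 6.8 kb built on pCAG1.1, a derivative of pCAGGS, carrying the mouse Ppp3cc coding sequence. Ppp3cc encodes the gamma isoform of the catalytic subunit of protein phosphatase 3 (calcineurin), a calcium-dependent, calmodulin-stimulated phosphatase. The roughly 1.6 kb insert sits between retained EcoRI and XhoI sites and is fused at its C-terminus to a FLAG epitope followed by a 6xHis tag. The feature table annotates the FLAG sequence directly after the open reading frame (as a fragment matching a 3xFLAG reference) but does not separately call the His tag. Transcription is driven by the CAG promoter. The annotation picks up two of its components, the CMV immediate-early enhancer and the chimeric chicken β-actin/rabbit β-globin intron, with the unannotated gap between them presumably holding the β-actin promoter core. The rabbit β-globin polyadenylation signal terminates the message. The short "HBB fragment" called upstream of this signal most likely reflects residual globin sequence in the 3′ region rather than a separate expressed element.

In bacteria the plasmid is maintained at high copy from a ColE1/pUC-type origin and selected with ampicillin through the bla gene. The backbone also carries an f1 origin, lacZα and lac regulatory remnants, and flanking T7 and T3 promoters, which are typical leftovers of a phagemid cloning vector and play no part in mammalian expression.

The construct provides strong, ubiquitous expression of tagged PPP3CC in transfected mammalian cells, with FLAG and His allowing immunodetection, immunoprecipitation or affinity purification. It was deposited with a study on sperm calcineurin and male fertility in mice.
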