Features (pLannotate 1.2.2; 17 found; start..end, strand, type, name):
     17..396     +  enhancer       CMV enhancer: human cytomegalovirus immediate early enhancer
    674..1688    +  intron         chimeric intron: chimera between introns from chicken β-actin and rabbit β-globin
   1778..3316    +  CDS            Ppp3cc: PP2BC_MOUSE - Also known as Calnc. Experimental evidence at protein level: Swiss-Prot protein existence level 1. Calcium-dependent, calmodulin-stimulated protein phosphatase which plays an essential role in the transduction of intracellular Ca(2+)-mediated signals. Dephosphorylates and activates transcription factor NFATC1. Dephosphorylates and inactivates transcription factor ELK1. Dephosphorylates DARPP32. From Mus musculus (Mouse).
   3317..3339    +  CDS            3xFLAG (fragment): three tandem FLAG® epitope tags
   3377..3448    +  CDS            HBB (fragment): HBB_PONPY - Experimental evidence at transcript level: Swiss-Prot protein existence level 2. Involved in oxygen transport from the lung to the various peripheral tissues. From Pongo pygmaeus (Bornean orangutan).
   3519..3574    +  polyA_signal   β-globin poly(A) signal: rabbit β-globin polyadenylation signal (Gil and Proudfoot, 1987)
   3930..3948    -  promoter       T7 promoter: promoter for bacteriophage T7 RNA polymerase
   3956..4111    +  CDS            lacZα (fragment): LacZα fragment of β-galactosidase; lacZ fragment
   4116..4544    +  rep_origin     f1 ori (sequence partly withheld): f1 bacteriophage origin of replication; arrow indicates direction of (+) strand synthesis
   4597..4701    +  promoter       AmpR promoter: bla
   4702..5562    +  CDS            AmpR: β-lactamase; bla; confers resistance to ampicillin, carbenicillin, and related antibiotics
   5733..6321    +  rep_origin     ori: high-copy-number ColE1/pMB1/pBR322/pUC origin of replication
   6504..6596    +  CDS            lacI (fragment): lac repressor; lacI; The lac repressor binds to the lac operator to inhibit transcription in E. coli. This inhibition can be relieved by adding lactose or isopropyl-β-D-thiogalactopyranoside (IPTG).
   6609..6630    +  protein_bind   CAP binding site: CAP binding activates transcription in the presence of cAMP. E. coli catabolite activator protein
   6645..6675    +  promoter       lac promoter: promoter for the E. coli lac operon
   6683..6699    +  protein_bind   lac operator: The lac repressor binds to the lac operator to inhibit transcription in E. coli. This inhibition can be relieved by adding lactose or isopropyl-β-D-thiogalactopyranoside (IPTG). lac repressor encoded by lacI
   6744..6762    +  promoter       T3 promoter: promoter for bacteriophage T3 RNA polymerase
>Addgene plasmid #179160 | pCAG-mPpp3cc-FLAG-6XHIS | addgene full sequence | sequence record 352799 | Addgene NGS Result
GAGCTCATCGATACTCGACATTGATTATTGACTAGTTATTAATAGTAATCAATTACGGGGTCATTAGTTC
ATAGCCCATATATGGAGTTCCGCGTTACATAACTTACGGTAAATGGCCCGCCTGGCTGACCGCCCAACGA
CCCCCGCCCATTGACGTCAATAATGACGTATGTTCCCATAGTAACGCCAATAGGGACTTTCCATTGACGT
CAATGGGTGGAGTATTTACGGTAAACTGCCCACTTGGCAGTACATCAAGTGTATCATATGCCAAGTACGC
CCCCTATTGACGTCAATGACGGTAAATGGCCCGCCTGGCATTATGCCCAGTACATGACCTTATGGGACTT
TCCTACTTGGCAGTACATCTACGTATTAGTCATCGCTATTACCATGGTCGAGGTGAGCCCCACGTTCTGC
TTCACTCTCCCCATCTCCCCCCCCTCCCCACCCCCAATTTTGTATTTATTTATTTTTTAATTATTTTGTG
CAGCGATGGGGGCGGGGGGGGGGGGGGSGCGCGCCRGGSGGGGSGGGGSGGGGSGRGGGGSGGGGSGGGG
SGRGGCGGRGAGGKGCGGCGGCAGCCAATCAGAGCGGCGCGCTCCGAAAGTTTCCTTTTATGGCGAGGCG
GCGGCGGCGGCGGCCCTATAAAAAGCGAAGCGCGCGGCGGGCGGGAGTCGCTGCGCGCTGCCTTCGCCCC
GTGCCCCGCTCCGCCGCCGCCTCGCGCCGCCCGCCCCGGCTCTGACTGACCGCGTTACTCCCACAGGTGA
GCGGGCGGGACGGCCCTTCTCCTCCGGGCTGTAATTAGCGCTTGGTTTAATGACGGCTTGTTTCTTTTCT
GTGGCTGCGTGAAAGCCTTGAGGGGCTCCGGGAGGGCCCTTTGTGCGGGGGGAGCGGCTCGGGGGGTGCG
TGCGTGTGTGTGTGCGTGGGGAGCGCCGCGTGCGGCTCCGCGCTGCCCGGCGGCTGTGAGCGCTGCGGGC
GCGGCGCGGGGCTTTGTGCGCTCCGCAGTGTGCGCGAGGGGAGCGCGGCCGGGGGCGGTGCCCCGCGGTG
CGGGGGGGGCTGCGAGGGGAACAAAGGCTGCGTGCGGGGTGTGTGCGTGGGGGGGTGAGCAGGGGGTGTG
GGCGCGTCGGTCGGGCTGCAACCCCCCCTGCACCCCCCTCCCCGAGTTGCTGAGCACGGCCCGGCTTCGG
GTGCGGGGCTCCGTACGGGGCGTGGCGCGGGGCTCGCCGTGCCGGGCGGGGGGTGGCGGCAGGTGGGGGT
GCCGGGCGGGGCGGGGCCGCCTCGGGCCGGGGRGGGCTCGGGGGAGGGGCGCGGCGGCCCCCGGAGCGCC
GGCGGCTGTCGAGGCGCGGCGAGCCGCAGCCATTGCCTTTTATGGTAATCGTGCGAGAGGGCGCAGGGAC
TTCCTTTGTCCCAAATCTGTGCGGAGCCGAAATCTGGGAGGCGCCGCCGCACCCCCTCTAGCGGGCGCGG
GGCGAAGCGGTGCGGCGCCGGCAGGAAGGAAATGGGCGGGGAGGGCCTTCGTGCGTCGCCGCGCCGCCGT
CCCCTTCTCCCTCTCCAGCCTCGGGGCTGTCCGCGGGGGGACGGCTGCCTTCGGGGGGGACGGGGCAGGG
CGGGGTTCGGCTTCTGGCGTGTGACCGGCGGCTCTAGCCTCTGCTAACCATGTTCATGCCTTCTTCTTTT
TCCTACAGCTCCTGGGCAACGTGCTGGTTATTGTGCTGTCTCATCATTTTGGCAAATCTAGAGGATCCCT
GCAGGAATTCGGAGCCGGGAGGAGACCATGTCCGTGAGGCGCCCTCAGTTCTCCACGACCGAGCGCGTCA
TCAAAGCTGTCCCCTTTCCTCCAACCCGACGGCTAACTTTGAAGGAAGTTTTTGAGAATGGGAAACCTAA
AATGGATCTTTTGAAAAACCATTTAGTAAAAGAAGGTCGGGTGGAAGAGGAGGTGGCCTTAAAGATCATC
AATGATGGGGCTGCCATCCTGAAGCAGGAGAAGACCATGATAGAGGTGGAGGCTCCGATCACAGTGTGTG
GTGATGTTCATGGACAATTCTTTGACCTGATGAAGTTGTTTGAAGTTGGGGGATCACCTAGTAATACTCG
CTACCTCTTCCTGGGTGACTATGTGGACAGAGGCTATTTCAGTATAGAGTGTGTGCTGTATCTATGGAGC
TTAAAGATTAACCATCCTAAAACATTGTTTCTGCTTCGAGGAAATCATGAATGCAGGCATCTTACAGAGT
ACTTCACCTTCAAACAGGAATGTCGGATCAAGTATTCAGAGATGGTGTACGATGCGTGCATGCACACTTT
CGACTGTCTTCCTCTTGCTGCCCTCTTAAACCAGCAGTTTCTCTGTGTACATGGAGGAATGTCTCCTGAA
ATTACTTGTTTAGAGGACATTAGGAAATTAGATAGGTTTTCTGAGCCTCCTGCTTTTGGGCCAGTGTGTG
ACCTGCTGTGGTCTGATCCCTTAGAGGACTACGGCAGCGAGAAGACCCTGGAGCACTATACCCACAACAC
TGTCCGAGGCTGCTCCTACTTCTTCAGTTACCCTGCAGTTTGTGAATTTTTACAGAACAACAGTTTATTA
TCAATAATCAGAGCCCATGAAGCCCAGGATGCGGGGTACCGAATGTATAGGAAGAACCAAGCAACTGGCT
TTCCGTCACTTATTACGATTTTCTCTGCCCCTAATTACCTAGATGTCTATAACAATAAAGCTGCAGTGTT
GAAGTATGAAAACAATGTCATGAACATCAGGCAGTTCAACTGTTCCCCACACCCCTACTGGCTCCCAAAC
TTCATGGATGTTTTCACGTGGTCTTTGCCTTTTGTTGGAGAGAAAGTGACAGAGATGCTGGTCAATATTC
TCAACATATGCTCGGATGAAGAAATGAACGTAACCGATGAAGAAGGAGCTACTACAGGTCGAAAAGAAGT
CATCAAGAATAAAATCCGAGCCATTGGGAAAATGGCCCGGGTCTTTACGGTTCTTCGGGAAGAGAGTGAG
AATGTGCTGACCCTCAAGGGCCTCACTCCCACAGGCACACTCCCACTGGGGGTCCTCTCTGGAGGAAAGC
AGACCATTGAGACTGCCAAACAAGAAGCCGCAGAGGAGCGGGAAGCCATCAGAGGTTTTACAATTGCACA
CAGGATCCGAAGTTTTGAAGAAGCCCGAGGTCTAGACCGAATTAATGAGAGAATGCCACCCCGAAAAGAG
GCTTCATATCATCATGATGCAGGGAGGATGCACTCACACTCGCATCCGCCACACCCACAGGCGTCAAGAA
GGACCGACCATGGAAAGAAAGCCCTGGATTATAAGGATGACGACGATAAATTCGTCGAGCATCATCACCA
TCACCATTAACTCGAGACTCCTCAGGTGCAGGCTGCCTATCAGAAGGTGGTGGCTGGTGTGGCCAATGCC
CTGGCTCACAAATACCACTGAGATCTTTTTCCCTCTGCCAAAAATTATGGGGACATCATGAAGCCCCTTG
AGCATCTGACTTCTGGCTAATAAAGGAAATTTATTTTCATTGCAATAGTGTGTTGGAATTTTTTGTGTCT
CTCACTCGGAAGGACATATGGGAGGGCAAATCATTTAAAACATCAGAATGAGTATTTGGTTTAGAGTTTG
GCAACATATGCCCATATGCTGGCTGCCATGAACAAAGGTTGGCTATAAAGAGGTCATCAGTATATGAAAC
AGCCCCCTGCTGTCCATTCCTTATTCCATAGAAAAGCCTTGACTTGAGGTTAGATTTTTTTTATATTTTG
TTTTGTGTTATTTTTTTCTTTAACATCCCTAAAATTTTCCTTACATGTTTTACTAGCCAGATTTTTCCTC
CTCTCCTGACTACTCCCAGTCATAGCTGTCCCTCTTCTCTTATGAAGATCCCTCGACTTAATTAAGGTAC
CCAATTCGCCCTATAGTGAGTCGTATTACGCGCGCTCACTGGCCGTCGTTTTACAACGTCGTGACTGGGA
AAACCCTGGCGTTACCCAACTTAATCGCCTTGCAGCACATCCCCCTTTCGCCAGCTGGCGTAATAGCGAA
GAGGCCCGCACCGATCGCCCTTCCCAACAGTTGCGCAGCCTGAATGGCGAATGGG
[124 nt withheld, positions 4116-4239]
C
[91 nt withheld, positions 4241-4331]
A
[49 nt withheld, positions 4333-4381]
CCTTTGACGTTGGAGTCCACGTTCTTT
[37 nt withheld, positions 4409-4445]
ACCCTATCTCGGTCTATTCTTTTGATTTATAAGGGATTTTGCCGATTTCGGCCTATTGGTTAAAAAATGA
GCTGATTTAACAAAAATTTAACGCGAATTTTAACAAAATATTAACGCTTACAATTTAGGTGGCACTTTTC
GGGGAAATGTGCGCGGAACCCCTATTTGTTTATTTTTCTAAATACATTCAAATATGTATCCGCTCATGAG
ACAATAACCCTGATAAATGCTTCAATAATATTGAAAAAGGAAGAGTATGAGTATTCAACATTTCCGTGTC
GCCCTTATTCCCTTTTTTGCGGCATTTTGCCTTCCTGTTTTTGCTCACCCAGAAACGCTGGTGAAAGTAA
AAGATGCTGAAGATCAGTTGGGTGCACGAGTGGGTTACATCGAACTGGATCTCAACAGCGGTAAGATCCT
TGAGAGTTTTCGCCCCGAAGAACGTTTTCCAATGATGAGCACTTTTAAAGTTCTGCTATGTGGCGCGGTA
TTATCCCGTATTGACGCCGGGCAAGAGCAACTCGGTCGCCGCATACACTATTCTCAGAATGACTTGGTTG
AGTACTCACCAGTCACAGAAAAGCATCTTACGGATGGCATGACAGTAAGAGAATTATGCAGTGCTGCCAT
AACCATGAGTGATAACACTGCGGCCAACTTACTTCTGACAACGATCGGAGGACCGAAGGAGCTAACCGCT
TTTTTGCACAACATGGGGGATCATGTAACTCGCCTTGATCGTTGGGAACCGGAGCTGAATGAAGCCATAC
CAAACGACGAGCGTGACACCACGATGCCTGTAGCAATGGCAACAACGTTGCGCAAACTATTAACTGGCGA
ACTACTTACTCTAGCTTCCCGGCAACAATTAATAGACTGGATGGAGGCGGATAAAGTTGCAGGACCACTT
CTGCGCTCGGCCCTTCCGGCTGGCTGGTTTATTGCTGATAAATCTGGAGCCGGTGAGCGTGGGTCTCGCG
GTATCATTGCAGCACTGGGGCCAGATGGTAAGCCCTCCCGTATCGTAGTTATCTACACGACGGGGAGTCA
GGCAACTATGGATGAACGAAATAGACAGATCGCTGAGATAGGTGCCTCACTGATTAAGCATTGGTAACTG
TCAGACCAAGTTTACTCATATATACTTTAGATTGATTTAAAACTTCATTTTTAATTTAAAAGGATCTAGG
TGAAGATCCTTTTTGATAATCTCATGACCAAAATCCCTTAACGTGAGTTTTCGTTCCACTGAGCGTCAGA
CCCCGTAGAAAAGATCAAAGGATCTTCTTGAGATCCTTTTTTTCTGCGCGTAATCTGCTGCTTGCAAACA
AAAAAACCACCGCTACCAGCGGTGGTTTGTTTGCCGGATCAAGAGCTACCAACTCTTTTTCCGAAGGTAA
CTGGCTTCAGCAGAGCGCAGATACCAAATACTGTTCTTCTAGTGTAGCCGTAGTTAGGCCACCACTTCAA
GAACTCTGTAGCACCGCCTACATACCTCGCTCTGCTAATCCTGTTACCAGTGGCTGCTGCCAGTGGCGAT
AAGTCGTGTCTTACCGGGTTGGACTCAAGACGATAGTTACCGGATAAGGCGCAGCGGTCGGGCTGAACGG
GGGGTTCGTGCACACAGCCCAGCTTGGAGCGAACGACCTACACCGAACTGAGATACCTACAGCGTGAGCT
ATGAGAAAGCGCCACGCTTCCCGAAGGGAGAAAGGCGGACAGGTATCCGGTAAGCGGCAGGGTCGGAACA
GGAGAGCGCACGAGGGAGCTTCCAGGGGGAAACGCCTGGTATCTTTATAGTCCTGTCGGGTTTCGCCACC
TCTGACTTGAGCGTCGATTTTTGTGATGCTCGTCAGGGGGGCGGAGCCTATGGAAAAACGCCAGCAACGC
GGCCTTTTTACGGTTCCTGGCCTTTTGCTGGCCTTTTGCTCACATGTTCTTTCCTGCGTTATCCCCTGAT
TCTGTGGATAACCGTATTACCGCCTTTGAGTGAGCTGATACCGCTCGCCGCAGCCGAACGACCGAGCGCA
GCGAGTCAGTGAGCGAGGAAGCGGAAGAGCGCCCAATACGCAAACCGCCTCTCCCCGCGCGTTGGCCGAT
TCATTAATGCAGCTGGCACGACAGGTTTCCCGACTGGAAAGCGGGCAGTGAGCGCAACGCAATTAATGTG
AGTTAGCTCACTCATTAGGCACCCCAGGCTTTACACTTTATGCTTCCGGCTCGTATGTTGTGTGGAATTG
TGAGCGGATAACAATTTCACACAGGAAACAGCTATGACCATGATTACGCCAAGCGCGCAATTAACCCTCA
CTAAAGGGAACAAAAGCTG
